Addgene plasmid #184037: pCS2-mCherry-Rab11a (Q70L)
Purpose: Expresses constitutively active mCherry Rab11a in mammalian cells and zebrafish embryos
Depositing lab: Heidi Hehnly. Depositing organization: Syracuse University. Publication: Rab11 endosomes and Pericentrin coordinate centrosome movement during pre-abscission in vivo. Krishnan N, Swoger M, Rathbun LI, Fioramonti PJ, Freshour J, Bates M, Patteson AE, Hehnly H. Life Sci Alliance. 2022 Mar 18;5(7). pii: 5/7/e202201362. doi: 10.26508/lsa.202201362. Print 2022 Jul. PubMed 35304423.
Backbone
  Vector backbone: pCS2
  Backbone size w/o insert (bp): 4091
  Total vector size (bp): 5449
  Vector type: Mammalian Expression
Growth in bacteria
  Bacterial resistance: Ampicillin, 100 μg/mL
  Growth temperature: 37°C
  Growth strain: DH5alpha
  Copy number: Unknown
Gene/Insert
  Gene/Insert name: Rab11
  Species: Oryctolagus cuniculus
  Insert size (bp): 1359
  Mutation: Glutamine 70 changed to Leucine
  GenBank ID: NM_001082251.2
  Promoter: CMV IE94
  Tag / fusion protein: mCherry (N terminal on insert)
  Cloning method: Gibson Cloning
  Sequencing primers: 5′ SP6; 3′ T3
Resource information
  A portion of this plasmid was derived from a plasmid made by: Stephen Doxsey Lab University of Massachusetts Medical School Program in Molecular Medicine Published in: Hehnly H, Doxsey S. Rab11 endosomes contribute to mitotic spindle organization and orientation. Developmental Cell. 28, 497-507. 2014. Hehnly and Doxsey, The Centrosome Regulates the Rab11- Dependent Recycling Endosome Pathway at Appendages of the Mother Centriole. Current Biology 20: 1944-50, 2012.
Terms and licenses: Academic/Nonprofit Terms; Industry Terms: Not Available to Industry
How to cite: pCS2-mCherry-Rab11a (Q70L) was a gift from Heidi Hehnly (Addgene plasmid # 184037 ; http://n2t.net/addgene:184037 ; RRID:Addgene_184037)
