[The description below was written by a language model from this plasmid's Addgene catalogue record and pLannotate feature annotations shown in this document.]
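Description:
pCS2-mCherry-Rab11a (Q70L) is a 5,449 bp expression plasmid built on the pCS2 backbone, a multipurpose vector used both for direct transfection of mammalian cells and for work in zebrafish embryos. It is maintained in E. coli through a high-copy ColE1/pUC-type origin and selected with ampicillin via the β-lactamase gene and its native promoter. An f1 phage origin is also present, along with residual lac promoter/operator, lacI and lacZα fragments that are leftovers of the cloning backbone and have no role in expressing the insert.

The payload is an N-terminal mCherry fusion to Rab11a, assembled by Gibson cloning. The catalogue gives the Rab11 sequence as rabbit (Oryctolagus cuniculus) in origin, although the automated annotation matched it to the human RAB11A protein entry, which probably reflects the close similarity between the orthologues. The glutamine-to-leucine substitution at position 70 is described as making the GTPase constitutively active, which for Rab proteins generally means it is held in the GTP-bound, effector-recruiting state. Transcription is driven by the simian cytomegalovirus IE94 enhancer/promoter, which lies at the end of the numbered sequence and reads across the origin of the circular map into the fusion, and it is terminated by an SV40 polyadenylation signal. An SP6 promoter sits between the CMV element and the coding sequence, which in pCS2 vectors allows in vitro synthesis of mRNA for embryo injection. T3 and partial T7 promoters flank the downstream side.

The construct provides a red fluorescent marker of active Rab11a, a regulator of endocytic recycling. The associated work concerns Rab11 endosomes and centrosome movement during pre-abscission in vivo.
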