Features (pLannotate 1.2.2; 16 found; start..end, strand, type, name):
     35..53      +  promoter       SP6 promoter: promoter for bacteriophage SP6 RNA polymerase
     90..797     +  CDS            mCherry: mCherry is a basic (constitutively fluorescent) red fluorescent protein published in 2004, derived from Discosoma sp.. It is reported to be a very rapidly-maturing monomer with low acid sensitivity.
    801..1445    +  CDS            RAB11A: RB11A_HUMAN - Also known as RAB11. Experimental evidence at protein level: Swiss-Prot protein existence level 1. The small GTPases Rab are key regulators of intracellular membrane trafficking, from the formation of transport vesicles to their fusion with membranes. Rabs cycle between an inactive GDP-bound form and an active GTP-bound form that is able to recruit to membranes different set of downstream effectors directly responsible for vesicle formation, movement, tethering and fusion. The small Rab GTPase RAB11A regulates endocytic recycling. Acts as a major regulator of membrane delivery du
   1479..1496    -  promoter       T7 promoter (fragment): promoter for bacteriophage T7 RNA polymerase
   1501..1635    -  polyA_signal   SV40 poly(A) signal: SV40 polyadenylation signal
   1748..1766    -  promoter       T3 promoter: promoter for bacteriophage T3 RNA polymerase
   1811..1827    -  protein_bind   lac operator: The lac repressor binds to the lac operator to inhibit transcription in E. coli. This inhibition can be relieved by adding lactose or isopropyl-β-D-thiogalactopyranoside (IPTG). lac repressor encoded by lacI
   1835..1865    -  promoter       lac promoter: promoter for the E. coli lac operon
   1880..1901    -  protein_bind   CAP binding site: CAP binding activates transcription in the presence of cAMP. E. coli catabolite activator protein
   1914..2006    -  CDS            lacI (fragment): lac repressor; lacI; The lac repressor binds to the lac operator to inhibit transcription in E. coli. This inhibition can be relieved by adding lactose or isopropyl-β-D-thiogalactopyranoside (IPTG).
   2189..2777    -  rep_origin     ori: high-copy-number ColE1/pMB1/pBR322/pUC origin of replication
   2948..3808    -  CDS            AmpR: β-lactamase; bla; confers resistance to ampicillin, carbenicillin, and related antibiotics
   3809..3913    -  promoter       AmpR promoter: bla
   3966..4394    -  rep_origin     f1 ori (sequence partly withheld): f1 bacteriophage origin of replication; arrow indicates direction of (+) strand synthesis
   4399..4465    -  CDS            lacZα (fragment): LacZα fragment of β-galactosidase; lacZ fragment
   4472..5449    +  promoter       CMV IE94 promoter: enhancer/promoter region of simian cytomegalovirus major immediate early transcription unit IE94
>Addgene plasmid #184037 | pCS2-mCherry-Rab11a (Q70L) | addgene full sequence | sequence record 361216 | Addgene NGS Result
CGCCATTCTGCCTGGGGACGTCGGAGCAAGCTTGATTTAGGTGACACTATAGAATACAAGCTACTTGTTC
TTTTTGCAGGGTCGCCACCATGGTGAGCAAGGGCGAGGAGGATAACATGGCCATCATCAAGGAGTTCATG
CGCTTCAAGGTGCACATGGAGGGCTCCGTGAACGGCCACGAGTTCGAGATCGAGGGCGAGGGCGAGGGCC
GCCCCTACGAGGGCACCCAGACCGCCAAGCTGAAGGTGACCAAGGGTGGCCCCCTGCCCTTCGCCTGGGA
CATCCTGTCCCCTCAGTTCATGTACGGCTCCAAGGCCTACGTGAAGCACCCCGCCGACATCCCCGACTAC
TTGAAGCTGTCCTTCCCCGAGGGCTTCAAGTGGGAGCGCGTGATGAACTTCGAGGACGGCGGCGTGGTGA
CCGTGACCCAGGACTCCTCCCTGCAGGACGGCGAGTTCATCTACAAGGTGAAGCTGCGCGGCACCAACTT
CCCCTCCGACGGCCCCGTAATGCAGAAGAAGACCATGGGCTGGGAGGCCTCCTCCGAGCGGATGTACCCC
GAGGACGGCGCCCTGAAGGGCGAGATCAAGCAGAGGCTGAAGCTGAAGGACGGCGGCCACTACGACGCTG
AGGTCAAGACCACCTACAAGGCCAAGAAGCCCGTGCAGCTGCCCGGCGCCTACAACGTCAACATCAAGTT
GGACATCACCTCCCACAACGAGGACTACACCATCGTGGAACAGTACGAACGCGCCGAGGGCCGCCACTCC
ACCGGCGGCATGGACGAGCTGTACAAGAAGGGCACCCGCGACGACGAGTACGACTACCTCTTCAAAGTTG
TCCTTATTGGAGATTCTGGTGTTGGAAAAAGTAATCTTCTATCTCGATTTACTCGAAATGAGTTTAATCT
GGAAAGCAAGAGCACCATTGGAGTAGAATTTGCAACAAGAAGCATCCAGGTTGATGGGAAAACAATAAAA
GCACAGATATGGGACACGGCAGGGCTAGAGCGATACCGAGCTATAACATCAGCATACTATCGTGGAGCTG
TAGGTGCCTTATTGGTTTATGACATTGCTAAACATCTCACATATGAAAATGTAGAGCGGTGGCTGAAAGA
ACTGAGAGATCATGCGGATAGTAACATTGTTATCATGCTCGTGGGTAACAAGAGTGATTTACGTCATCTC
AGGGCAGTTCCTACTGATGAAGCAAGAGCTTTTGCAGAAAAGAATGGTTTGTCATTTATTGAGACATCTG
CTTTAGATTCTACAAATGTAGAAGCTGCTTTTCAAACAATTCTAACAGAGATATACCGCATTGTTTCTCA
GAAGCAGATGTCAGACAGACGTGAGAATGACATGTCTCCAAGCAACAATGTGGTTCCTATTCATGTTCCA
CCAACCACTGAAAACAAGCCAAAGGTGCAGTGCTGTCAGAACATCTAAGAATTCGCCAGCACAGTCTGCA
GTCTAGAACTATAGTGAGTCGTATTACGTAGATCCAGACATGATAAGATACATTGATGAGTTTGGACAAA
CCACAACTAGAATGCAGTGAAAAAAATGCTTTATTTGTGAAATTTGTGATGCTATTGCTTTATTTGTAAC
CATTATAAGCTGCAATAAACAAGTTAACAACAACAATTGCATTCATTTTATGTTTCAGGTTCAGGGGGAG
GTGTGGGAGGTTTTTTAATTCGCGGCCGCGGCGCCAATGCATTGGGCCCGGTACCCAGCTTTTGTTCCCT
TTAGTGAGGGTTAATTGCGCGCTTGGCGTAATCATGGTCATAGCTGTTTCCTGTGTGAAATTGTTATCCG
CTCACAATTCCACACAACATACGAGCCGGGAGCATAAAGTGTAAAGCCTGGGGTGCCTAATGAGTGAGCT
AACTCACATTAATTGCGTTGCGCTCACTGCCCGCTTTCCAGTCGGGAAACCTGTCGTGCCAGCTGCATTA
ATGAATCGGCCAACGCGCGGGGAGAGGCGGTTTGCGTATTGGGCGCTCTTCCGCTTCCTCGCTCACTGAC
TCGCTGCGCTCGGTCGTTCGGCTGCGGCGAGCGGTATCAGCTCACTCAAAGGCGGTAATACGGTTATCCA
CAGAATCAGGGGATAACGCAGGAAAGAACATGTGAGCAAAAGGCCAGCAAAAGGCCAGGAACCGTAAAAA
GGCCGCGTTGCTGGCGTTTTTCCATAGGCTCCGCCCCCCTGACGAGCATCACAAAAATCGACGCTCAAGT
CAGAGGTGGCGAAACCCGACAGGACTATAAAGATACCAGGCGTTTCCCCCTGGAAGCTCCCTCGTGCGCT
CTCCTGTTCCGACCCTGCCGCTTACCGGATACCTGTCCGCCTTTCTCCCTTCGGGAAGCGTGGCGCTTTC
TCATAGCTCACGCTGTAGGTATCTCAGTTCGGTGTAGGTCGTTCGCTCCAAGCTGGGCTGTGTGCACGAA
CCCCCCGTTCAGCCCGACCGCTGCGCCTTATCCGGTAACTATCGTCTTGAGTCCAACCCGGTAAGACACG
ACTTATCGCCACTGGCAGCAGCCACTGGTAACAGGATTAGCAGAGCGAGGTATGTAGGCGGTGCTACAGA
GTTCTTGAAGTGGTGGCCTAACTACGGCTACACTAGAAGAACAGTATTTGGTATCTGCGCTCTGCTGAAG
CCAGTTACCTTCGGAAAAAGAGTTGGTAGCTCTTGATCCGGCAAACAAACCACCGCTGGTAGCGGTGGTT
TTTTTGTTTGCAAGCAGCAGATTACGCGCAGAAAAAAAGGATCTCAAGAAGATCCTTTGATCTTTTCTAC
GGGGTCTGACGCTCAGTGGAACGAAAACTCACGTTAAGGGATTTTGGTCATGAGATTATCAAAAAGGATC
TTCACCTAGATCCTTTTAAATTAAAAATGAAGTTTTAAATCAATCTAAAGTATATATGAGTAAACTTGGT
CTGACAGTTACCAATGCTTAATCAGTGAGGCACCTATCTCAGCGATCTGTCTATTTCGTTCATCCATAGT
TGCCTGACTCCCCGTCGTGTAGATAACTACGATACGGGAGGGCTTACCATCTGGCCCCAGTGCTGCAATG
ATACCGCGAGACCCACGCTCACCGGCTCCAGATTTATCAGCAATAAACCAGCCAGCCGGAAGGGCCGAGC
GCAGAAGTGGTCCTGCAACTTTATCCGCCTCCATCCAGTCTATTAATTGTTGCCGGGAAGCTAGAGTAAG
TAGTTCGCCAGTTAATAGTTTGCGCAACGTTGTTGCCATTGCTACAGGCATCGTGGTGTCACGCTCGTCG
TTTGGTATGGCTTCATTCAGCTCCGGTTCCCAACGATCAAGGCGAGTTACATGATCCCCCATGTTGTGCA
AAAAAGCGGTTAGCTCCTTCGGTCCTCCGATCGTTGTCAGAAGTAAGTTGGCCGCAGTGTTATCACTCAT
GGTTATGGCAGCACTGCATAATTCTCTTACTGTCATGCCATCCGTAAGATGCTTTTCTGTGACTGGTGAG
TACTCAACCAAGTCATTCTGAGAATAGTGTATGCGGCGACCGAGTTGCTCTTGCCCGGCGTCAATACGGG
ATAATACCGCGCCACATAGCAGAACTTTAAAAGTGCTCATCATTGGAAAACGTTCTTCGGGGCGAAAACT
CTCAAGGATCTTACCGCTGTTGAGATCCAGTTCGATGTAACCCACTCGTGCACCCAACTGATCTTCAGCA
TCTTTTACTTTCACCAGCGTTTCTGGGTGAGCAAAAACAGGAAGGCAAAATGCCGCAAAAAAGGGAATAA
GGGCGACACGGAAATGTTGAATACTCATACTCTTCCTTTTTCAATATTATTGAAGCATTTATCAGGGTTA
TTGTCTCATGAGCGGATACATATTTGAATGTATTTAGAAAAATAAACAAATAGGGGTTCCGCGCACATTT
CCCCGAAAAGTGCCACCTAAATTGTAAGCGTTAATATTTTGTTAAAATTCGCGTTAAATTTTTGTTAAAT
CAGCTCATTTTTTAACCAATAGGCCGAAATCGGCAAAATCCCTTATAAATCAAAAGAATAGACCGAGATA
GGGT
[37 nt withheld, positions 4065-4101]
AAAGAACGTGGACTCCAACGTCAAAGG
[49 nt withheld, positions 4129-4177]
T
[91 nt withheld, positions 4179-4269]
G
[124 nt withheld, positions 4271-4394]
CCCATTCGCCATTCAGGCTGCGCAACTGTTGGGAAGGGCGATCGGTGCGGGCCTCTTCGCTATTACGCCA
GTCGACCGCCAATTCAATATGGCGTATATGGACTCATGCCAATTCAATATGGTGGATCTGGACCTGTGCC
AATTCAATATGGCGTATATGGACTCGTGCCAATTCAATATGGTGGATCTGGACCCCAGCCAATTCAATAT
GGCGGACTTGGCACCATGCCAATTCAATATGGCGGACCTGGCACTGTGCCAACTGGGGAGGGGTCTACTT
GGCACGGTGCCAAGTTTGAGGAGGGGTCTTGGCCCTGTGCCAAGTCCGCCATATTGAATTGGCATGGTGC
CAATAATGGCGGCCATATTGGCTATATGCCAGGATCAATATATAGGCAATATCCAATATGGCCCTATGCC
AATATGGCTATTGGCCAGGTTCAATACTATGTATTGGCCCTATGCCATATAGTATTCCATATATGGGTTT
TCCTATTGACGTAGATAGCCCCTCCCAATGGGCGGTCCCATATACCATATATGGGGCTTCCTAATACCGC
CCATAGCCACTCCCCCATTGACGTCAATGGTCTCTATATATGGTCTTTCCTATTGACGTCATATGGGCGG
TCCTATTGACGTATATGGCGCCTCCCCCATTGACGTCAATTACGGTAAATGGCCCGCCTGGCTCAATGCC
CATTGACGTCAATAGGACCACCCACCATTGACGTCAATGGGATGGCTCATTGCCCATTCATATCCGTTCT
CACGCCCCCTATTGACGTCAATGACGGTAAATGGCCCACTTGGCAGTACATCAATATCTATTAATAGTAA
CTTGGCAAGTACATTACTATTGGAAGTACGCCAGGGTACATTGGCAGTACTCCCATTGACGTCAATGGCG
GTAAATGGCCCGCGATGGCTGCCAAGTACATCCCCATTGACGTCAATGGGGAGGGGCAATGACGCAAATG
GGCGTTCCATTGACGTAAATGGGCGGTAGGCGTGCCTAATGGGAGGTCTATATAAGCAATGCTCGTTTAG
GGAAC
